Addgene plasmid #11179: pCAG-CFP
Purpose: Mammalian expression vector for expression of CFP
Depositing lab: Connie Cepko. Depositing organization: Harvard Medical School. Publication: Electroporation and RNA interference in the rodent retina in vivo and in vitro. Matsuda T, Cepko CL. Proc Natl Acad Sci U S A. 2004 Jan 6. 101(1):16-22. 10.1073/pnas.2235688100 PubMed 14603031.
Backbone
  Vector backbone: pCAGEN
  Backbone manufacturer: Available at Addgene (#11160)
  Backbone size w/o insert (bp): 4779
  Vector type: Mammalian Expression
Growth in bacteria
  Bacterial resistance: Ampicillin, 100 μg/mL
  Growth temperature: 37°C
  Growth strain: DH5alpha
  Copy number: High Copy
Gene/Insert
  Gene/Insert name: ECFP from Aequorea victoria (alt names: CFP; cyan fluorescent protein)
  Insert size (bp): 770
  Cloning method: Restriction Enzyme; 5′ cloning site EcoRI (not destroyed); 3′ cloning site NotI (not destroyed)
  Sequencing primers: 5′ pCAG-F; 3′ EGFP-N
Resource information
  A portion of this plasmid was derived from a plasmid made by: ECFP was from pECFP-N1 (Clontech).
Terms and licenses: Academic/Nonprofit Terms; Industry Terms: Not Available to Industry
How to cite: pCAG-CFP was a gift from Connie Cepko (Addgene plasmid # 11179 ; http://n2t.net/addgene:11179 ; RRID:Addgene_11179)
