[The description below was written by a language model from this plasmid's Addgene catalogue record and pLannotate feature annotations shown in this document.]
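Description:
pCAG-CFP is a mammalian expression plasmid built on the pCAGEN backbone that drives strong, constitutive expression of enhanced cyan fluorescent protein (ECFP, an Aequorea victoria GFP derivative). The roughly 770 bp ECFP fragment, taken from a commercial pECFP-N1 vector, was inserted between the EcoRI and NotI sites of the backbone's cloning region, and both sites remain intact. The full plasmid is about 5.55 kb. In bacteria it is maintained through a high-copy ColE1/pUC-type origin and selected with ampicillin via the β-lactamase gene and its native promoter.

Expression is controlled by the composite CAG promoter, annotated here as the human cytomegalovirus immediate-early enhancer, the chicken β-actin promoter and a chimeric chicken β-actin/rabbit β-globin intron, an arrangement that gives robust transcription in a wide range of mammalian cell types. The mammalian codon-optimized ECFP coding sequence lies just downstream of the residual multiple cloning site and is followed by rabbit β-globin 3′ sequence containing the polyadenylation signal. The short HBB fragments flagged on either side of the insert most likely reflect these globin-derived exon and untranslated segments of the cassette, not separate coding genes. The backbone also carries an SV40 origin of replication, which can support episomal amplification in cells expressing SV40 large T antigen, along with an SV40 poly(A) signal and remnants of lac regulatory elements. No mammalian selection marker is annotated, which suits transient expression.

The associated publication concerns electroporation and RNA interference in the rodent retina in vivo and in vitro, consistent with use of this plasmid as a cyan fluorescent marker for labelling transfected or electroporated cells.
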