Features (pLannotate 1.2.2; 19 found; start..end, strand, type, name):
      4..383     +  enhancer       CMV enhancer: human cytomegalovirus immediate early enhancer
    386..661     +  promoter       chicken β-actin promoter: No description available
    662..1670    +  intron         chimeric intron: chimera between introns from chicken β-actin and rabbit β-globin
   1668..1724    +  CDS            HBB (fragment): HBB_LEPEU - Experimental evidence at protein level: Swiss-Prot protein existence level 1. Involved in oxygen transport from the lung to the various peripheral tissues. From Lepus europaeus (European hare).
   1719..1755    +  misc_feature   MCS (fragment): multiple cloning site
   1769..2488    +  CDS            ECFP: enhanced CFP mammalian codon-optimized
   2498..2569    +  CDS            HBB (fragment): HBB_PONPY - Experimental evidence at transcript level: Swiss-Prot protein existence level 2. Involved in oxygen transport from the lung to the various peripheral tissues. From Pongo pygmaeus (Bornean orangutan).
   2640..2695    +  polyA_signal   β-globin poly(A) signal: rabbit β-globin polyadenylation signal (Gil and Proudfoot, 1987)
   3078..3094    -  protein_bind   lac operator: The lac repressor binds to the lac operator to inhibit transcription in E. coli. This inhibition can be relieved by adding lactose or isopropyl-β-D-thiogalactopyranoside (IPTG). lac repressor encoded by lacI
   3102..3132    -  promoter       lac promoter: promoter for the E. coli lac operon
   3147..3168    -  protein_bind   CAP binding site: CAP binding activates transcription in the presence of cAMP. E. coli catabolite activator protein
   3181..3220    -  CDS            lacI (fragment): lac repressor; lacI; The lac repressor binds to the lac operator to inhibit transcription in E. coli. This inhibition can be relieved by adding lactose or isopropyl-β-D-thiogalactopyranoside (IPTG).
   3227..3249    +  promoter       SV40 promoter (fragment): SV40 enhancer and early promoter
   3273..3408    +  rep_origin     SV40 ori: SV40 origin of replication
   3428..3562    +  polyA_signal   SV40 poly(A) signal: SV40 polyadenylation signal
   3564..3618    -  CDS            lacI (fragment): lac repressor; lacI; The lac repressor binds to the lac operator to inhibit transcription in E. coli. This inhibition can be relieved by adding lactose or isopropyl-β-D-thiogalactopyranoside (IPTG).
   3801..4389    -  rep_origin     ori: high-copy-number ColE1/pMB1/pBR322/pUC origin of replication
   4560..5420    -  CDS            AmpR: β-lactamase; bla; confers resistance to ampicillin, carbenicillin, and related antibiotics
   5421..5525    -  promoter       AmpR promoter: bla
>Addgene plasmid #11179 | pCAG-CFP | depositor full sequence | sequence record 6918 | Author sequence
GTCGACATTGATTATTGACTAGTTATTAATAGTAATCAATTACGGGGTCATTAGTTCATAGCCCATATAT
GGAGTTCCGCGTTACATAACTTACGGTAAATGGCCCGCCTGGCTGACCGCCCAACGACCCCCGCCCATTG
ACGTCAATAATGACGTATGTTCCCATAGTAACGCCAATAGGGACTTTCCATTGACGTCAATGGGTGGACT
ATTTACGGTAAACTGCCCACTTGGCAGTACATCAAGTGTATCATATGCCAAGTACGCCCCCTATTGACGT
CAATGACGGTAAATGGCCCGCCTGGCATTATGCCCAGTACATGACCTTATGGGACTTTCCTACTTGGCAG
TACATCTACGTATTAGTCATCGCTATTACCATGGGTCGAGGTGAGCCCCACGTTCTGCTTCACTCTCCCC
ATCTCCCCCCCCTCCCCACCCCCAATTTTGTATTTATTTATTTTTTAATTATTTTGTGCAGCGATGGGGG
CGGGGGGGGGGGGGGCGCGCGCCAGGCGGGGCGGGGCGGGGCGAGGGGCGGGGCGGGGCGAGGCGGAGAG
GTGCGGCGGCAGCCAATCAGAGCGGCGCGCTCCGAAAGTTTCCTTTTATGGCGAGGCGGCGGCGGCGGCG
GCCCTATAAAAAGCGAAGCGCGCGGCGGGCGGGAGTCGCTGCGTTGCCTTCGCCCCGTGCCCCGCTCCGC
GCCGCCTCGCGCCGCCCGCCCCGGCTCTGACTGACCGCGTTACTCCCACAGGTGAGCGGGCGGGACGGCC
CTTCTCCTCCGGGCTGTAATTAGCGCTTGGTTTAATGACGGCTCGTTTCTTTTCTGTGGCTGCGTGAAAG
CCTTAAAGGGCTCCGGGAGGGCCCTTTGTGCGGGGGGGAGCGGCTCGGGGGGTGCGTGCGTGTGTGTGTG
CGTGGGGAGCGCCGCGTGCGGCCCGCGCTGCCCGGCGGCTGTGAGCGCTGCGGGCGCGGCGCGGGGCTTT
GTGCGCTCCGCGTGTGCGCGAGGGGAGCGCGGCCGGGGGCGGTGCCCCGCGGTGCGGGGGGGCTGCGAGG
GGAACAAAGGCTGCGTGCGGGGTGTGTGCGTGGGGGGGTGAGCAGGGGGTGTGGGCGCGGCGGTCGGGCT
GTAACCCCCCCCTGCACCCCCCTCCCCGAGTTGCTGAGCACGGCCCGGCTTCGGGTGCGGGGCTCCGTGC
GGGGCGTGGCGCGGGGCTCGCCGTGCCGGGCGGGGGGTGGCGGCAGGTGGGGGTGCCGGGCGGGGCGGGG
CCGCCTCGGGCCGGGGAGGGCTCGGGGGAGGGGCGCGGCGGCCCCGGAGCGCCGGCGGCTGTCGAGGCGC
GGCGAGCCGCAGCCATTGCCTTTTATGGTAATCGTGCGAGAGGGCGCAGGGACTTCCTTTGTCCCAAATC
TGGCGGAGCCGAAATCTGGGAGGCGCCGCCGCACCCCCTCTAGCGGGCGCGGGCGAAGCGGTGCGGCGCC
GGCAGGAAGGAAATGGGCGGGGAGGGCCTTCGTGCGTCGCCGCGCCGCCGTCCCCTTCTCCATCTCCAGC
CTCGGGGCTGCCGCAGGGGGACGGCTGCCTTCGGGGGGGACGGGGCAGGGCGGGGTTCGGCTTCTGGCGT
GTGACCGGCGGCTCTAGAGCCTCTGCTAACCATGTTCATGCCTTCTTCTTTTTCCTACAGCTCCTGGGCA
ACGTGCTGGTTATTGTGCTGTCTCATCATTTTGGCAAAGAATTCTGCAGTCGACGGTACCGCGGGCCCGG
GATCCACCGGTCGCCACCATGGTGAGCAAGGGCGAGGAGCTGTTCACCGGGGTGGTGCCCATCCTGGTCG
AGCTGGACGGCGACGTAAACGGCCACAAGTTCAGCGTGTCCGGCGAGGGCGAGGGCGATGCCACCTACGG
CAAGCTGACCCTGAAGTTCATCTGCACCACCGGCAAGCTGCCCGTGCCCTGGCCCACCCTCGTGACCACC
CTGACCTGGGGCGTGCAGTGCTTCAGCCGCTACCCCGACCACATGAAGCAGCACGACTTCTTCAAGTCCG
CCATGCCCGAAGGCTACGTCCAGGAGCGCACCATCTTCTTCAAGGACGACGGCAACTACAAGACCCGCGC
CGAGGTGAAGTTCGAGGGCGACACCCTGGTGAACCGCATCGAGCTGAAGGGCATCGACTTCAAGGAGGAC
GGCAACATCCTGGGGCACAAGCTGGAGTACAACTACATCAGCCACAACGTCTATATCACCGCCGACAAGC
AGAAGAACGGCATCAAGGCCAACTTCAAGATCCGCCACAACATCGAGGACGGCAGCGTGCAGCTCGCCGA
CCACTACCAGCAGAACACCCCCATCGGCGACGGCCCCGTGCTGCTGCCCGACAACCACTACCTGAGCACC
CAGTCCGCCCTGAGCAAAGACCCCAACGAGAAGCGCGATCACATGGTCCTGCTGGAGTTCGTGACCGCCG
CCGGGATCACTCTCGGCATGGACGAGCTGTACAAGTAAAGCGGCCGCACTCCTCAGGTGCAGGCTGCCTA
TCAGAAGGTGGTGGCTGGTGTGGCCAATGCCCTGGCTCACAAATACCACTGAGATCTTTTTCCCTCTGCC
AAAAATTATGGGGACATCATGAAGCCCCTTGAGCATCTGACTTCTGGCTAATAAAGGAAATTTATTTTCA
TTGCAATAGTGTGTTGGAATTTTTTGTGTCTCTCACTCGGAAGGACATATGGGAGGGCAAATCATTTAAA
ACATCAGAATGAGTATTTGGTTTAGAGTTTGGCAACATATGCCATATGCTGGCTGCCATGAACAAAGGTG
GCTATAAAGAGGTCATCAGTATATGAAACAGCCCCCTGCTGTCCATTCCTTATTCCATAGAAAAGCCTTG
ACTTGAGGTTAGATTTTTTTTATATTTTGTTTTGTGTTATTTTTTTCTTTAACATCCCTAAAATTTTCCT
TACATGTTTTACTAGCCAGATTTTTCCTCCTCTCCTGACTACTCCCAGTCATAGCTGTCCCTCTTCTCTT
ATGAAGATCCCTCGACCTGCAGCCCAAGCTTGGCGTAATCATGGTCATAGCTGTTTCCTGTGTGAAATTG
TTATCCGCTCACAATTCCACACAACATACGAGCCGGAAGCATAAAGTGTAAAGCCTGGGGTGCCTAATGA
GTGAGCTAACTCACATTAATTGCGTTGCGCTCACTGCCCGCTTTCCAGTCGGGAAACCTGTCGTGCCAGC
GGATCCGCATCTCAATTAGTCAGCAACCATAGTCCCGCCCCTAACTCCGCCCATCCCGCCCCTAACTCCG
CCCAGTTCCGCCCATTCTCCGCCCCATGGCTGACTAATTTTTTTTATTTATGCAGAGGCCGAGGCCGCCT
CGGCCTCTGAGCTATTCCAGAAGTAGTGAGGAGGCTTTTTTGGAGGCCTAGGCTTTTGCAAAAAGCTAAC
TTGTTTATTGCAGCTTATAATGGTTACAAATAAAGCAATAGCATCACAAATTTCACAAATAAAGCATTTT
TTTCACTGCATTCTAGTTGTGGTTTGTCCAAACTCATCAATGTATCTTATCATGTCTGGATCCGCTGCAT
TAATGAATCGGCCAACGCGCGGGGAGAGGCGGTTTGCGTATTGGGCGCTCTTCCGCTTCCTCGCTCACTG
ACTCGCTGCGCTCGGTCGTTCGGCTGCGGCGAGCGGTATCAGCTCACTCAAAGGCGGTAATACGGTTATC
CACAGAATCAGGGGATAACGCAGGAAAGAACATGTGAGCAAAAGGCCAGCAAAAGGCCAGGAACCGTAAA
AAGGCCGCGTTGCTGGCGTTTTTCCATAGGCTCCGCCCCCCTGACGAGCATCACAAAAATCGACGCTCAA
GTCAGAGGTGGCGAAACCCGACAGGACTATAAAGATACCAGGCGTTTCCCCCTGGAAGCTCCCTCGTGCG
CTCTCCTGTTCCGACCCTGCCGCTTACCGGATACCTGTCCGCCTTTCTCCCTTCGGGAAGCGTGGCGCTT
TCTCAATGCTCACGCTGTAGGTATCTCAGTTCGGTGTAGGTCGTTCGCTCCAAGCTGGGCTGTGTGCACG
AACCCCCCGTTCAGCCCGACCGCTGCGCCTTATCCGGTAACTATCGTCTTGAGTCCAACCCGGTAAGACA
CGACTTATCGCCACTGGCAGCAGCCACTGGTAACAGGATTAGCAGAGCGAGGTATGTAGGCGGTGCTACA
GAGTTCTTGAAGTGGTGGCCTAACTACGGCTACACTAGAAGGACAGTATTTGGTATCTGCGCTCTGCTGA
AGCCAGTTACCTTCGGAAAAAGAGTTGGTAGCTCTTGATCCGGCAAACAAACCACCGCTGGTAGCGGTGG
TTTTTTTGTTTGCAAGCAGCAGATTACGCGCAGAAAAAAAGGATCTCAAGAAGATCCTTTGATCTTTTCT
ACGGGGTCTGACGCTCAGTGGAACGAAAACTCACGTTAAGGGATTTTGGTCATGAGATTATCAAAAAGGA
TCTTCACCTAGATCCTTTTAAATTAAAAATGAAGTTTTAAATCAATCTAAAGTATATATGAGTAAACTTG
GTCTGACAGTTACCAATGCTTAATCAGTGAGGCACCTATCTCAGCGATCTGTCTATTTCGTTCATCCATA
GTTGCCTGACTCCCCGTCGTGTAGATAACTACGATACGGGAGGGCTTACCATCTGGCCCCAGTGCTGCAA
TGATACCGCGAGACCCACGCTCACCGGCTCCAGATTTATCAGCAATAAACCAGCCAGCCGGAAGGGCCGA
GCGCAGAAGTGGTCCTGCAACTTTATCCGCCTCCATCCAGTCTATTAATTGTTGCCGGGAAGCTAGAGTA
AGTAGTTCGCCAGTTAATAGTTTGCGCAACGTTGTTGCCATTGCTACAGGCATCGTGGTGTCACGCTCGT
CGTTTGGTATGGCTTCATTCAGCTCCGGTTCCCAACGATCAAGGCGAGTTACATGATCCCCCATGTTGTG
CAAAAAAGCGGTTAGCTCCTTCGGTCCTCCGATCGTTGTCAGAAGTAAGTTGGCCGCAGTGTTATCACTC
ATGGTTATGGCAGCACTGCATAATTCTCTTACTGTCATGCCATCCGTAAGATGCTTTTCTGTGACTGGTG
AGTACTCAACCAAGTCATTCTGAGAATAGTGTATGCGGCGACCGAGTTGCTCTTGCCCGGCGTCAATACG
GGATAATACCGCGCCACATAGCAGAACTTTAAAAGTGCTCATCATTGGAAAACGTTCTTCGGGGCGAAAA
CTCTCAAGGATCTTACCGCTGTTGAGATCCAGTTCGATGTAACCCACTCGTGCACCCAACTGATCTTCAG
CATCTTTTACTTTCACCAGCGTTTCTGGGTGAGCAAAAACAGGAAGGCAAAATGCCGCAAAAAAGGGAAT
AAGGGCGACACGGAAATGTTGAATACTCATACTCTTCCTTTTTCAATATTATTGAAGCATTTATCAGGGT
TATTGTCTCATGAGCGGATACATATTTGAATGTATTTAGAAAAATAAACAAATAGGGGTTCCGCGCACAT
TTCCCCGAAAAGTGCCACCTG
