>Addgene plasmid #11179 | pCAG-CFP | addgene partial sequence | sequence record 36988 | pCAG-F 5'-GCAACGTGCTGGTTATTGTG-3'
CCGGGATCCACCGGTCGCCACCATGGTGAGCAAGGGCGAGGAGCTGTTCACCGGGGTGGTGCCCATCCTG
GTCGAGCTGGACGGCGACGTAAACGGCCACAAGTTCAGCGTGTCCGGCGAGGGCGAGGGCGATGCCACCT
ACGGCAAGCTGACCCTGAAGTTCATCTGCACCACCGGCAAGCTGCCCGTGCCCTGGCCCACCCTCGTGAC
CACCCTGACCTGGGGCGTGCAGTGCTTCAGCCGCTACCCCGACCACATGAAGCAGCACGACTTCTTCAAG
TCCGCCATGCCCGAAGGCTACGTCCAGGAGCGCACCATCTTCTTCAAGGACGACGGCAACTACAAGACCC
GCGCCGAGGTGAAGTTCGAGGGCGACACCCTGGTGAACCGCATCGAGCTGAAGGGCATCGACTTCAAGGA
GGACGGCAACATCCTGGGGCACAAGCTGGAGTACAACTACATCAGCCACAACGTCTATATCACCGCCGAC
AAGCAGAAGAACGGCATCAAGGCCAACTTCAAGATCCGCCACAACATCGAGGACGGCAGCGTGCAGCTCG
CCGACCACTACCAGCAGAACACCCCCATCGGCGACGGCCCCGTGCTGCTGCCCGACAACCACTACCTGAG
CACCCAGTCCGCCCTGAGCAAAGACCCCAACGAGAAGCGCGATCACATGGTCCTGCTGGAGTTCGTGACC
GCCGCCGGGATCACTCTCGGCATGGACGAGCTGTACAAGTAAAGCGGCCGCACTCCTCAGGTGCAGGCTG
CCTATCAGAAGGTGGTGGCTGGTGTGGCCAATGCCCTGGCTCACAAATACCACTGAGATCTTTTTCCCTC
TGCCAAAAATTATGGGGACATCATGAAGCCCCTTGA
