>Addgene plasmid #11179 | pCAG-CFP | addgene partial sequence | sequence record 217334 | Addgene Partial NGS Result
GGGGACGGCTGCCTTCGGGGGGGACGGGGCAGGGCGGGGTTCGGCTTCTGGCGTGTGACCGGCGGCTCTA
GAGCCTCTGCTAACCATGTTCATGCCTTCTTCTTTTTCCTACAGCTCCTGGGCAACGTGCTGGTTATTGT
GCTGTCTCATCATTTTGGCAAAGAATTCTGCAGTCGACGGTACCGCGGGCCCGGGATCCACCGGTCGCCA
CCATGGTGAGCAAGGGCGAGGAGCTGTTCACCGGGGTGGTGCCCATCCTGGTCGAGCTGGACGGCGACGT
AAACGGCCACAAGTTCAGCGTGTCCGGCGAGGGCGAGGGCGATGCCACCTACGGCAAGCTGACCCTGAAG
TTCATCTGCACCACCGGCAAGCTGCCCGTGCCCTGGCCCACCCTCGTGACCACCCTGACCTGGGGCGTGC
AGTGCTTCAGCCGCTACCCCGACCACATGAAGCAGCACGACTTCTTCAAGTCCGCCATGCCCGAAGGCTA
CGTCCAGGAGCGCACCATCTTCTTCAAGGACGACGGCAACTACAAGACCCGCGCCGAGGTGAAGTTCGAG
GGCGACACCCTGGTGAACCGCATCGAGCTGAAGGGCATCGACTTCAAGGAGGACGGCAACATCCTGGGGC
ACAAGCTGGAGTACAACTACATCAGCCACAACGTCTATATCACCGCCGACAAGCAGAAGAACGGCATCAA
GGCCAACTTCAAGATCCGCCACAACATCGAGGACGGCAGCGTGCAGCTCGCCGACCACTACCAGCAGAAC
ACCCCCATCGGCGACGGCCCCGTGCTGCTGCCCGACAACCACTACCTGAGCACCCAGTCCGCCCTGAGCA
AAGACCCCAACGAGAAGCGCGATCACATGGTCCTGCTGGAGTTCGTGACCGCCGCCGGGATCACTCTCGG
CATGGACGAGCTGTACAAGTAAAGCGGCCGCACTCCTCAGGTGCAGGCTGCCTATCAGAAGGTGGTGGCT
GGTGTGGCCAATGCCCTGGCTCACAAATACCACTGAGATCTTTTTCCCTCTGCCAAAAATTATGGGGACA
TCATGAAGCCCCTTGAGCATCTGACTTCTGGCTAATAAAGGAAATTTATTTTCATTGCAATAGTGTGTTG
GAATTTTTTGTGTCTCTCACTCGGAAGGACATATGGGAGGGCAAATCATTTAAAACATCAGAATGAGTAT
TTGGTTTAGAGTTTGGCAACATATGCCCATATGCTGGCTGCCATGAACAAAGGTTGGCTATAAAGAGGTC
ATCAGTATATGAAACAGCCCCCTGCTGTCCATTCCTTATTCCATAGAAAAGCCTTGACTTGAGGTTAGAT
TTTTTTTATATTTTGTTTTGTGTTATTTTTTTCTTTAACATCCCTAAAATTTTCCTTACATGTTTTACTA
GCCAGATTTTTCCTCCTCTCCTGACTACTCCCAGTCATAGCTGTCCCTCTTCTCTTATGGAGATCCCTCG
ACCTGCAGCCCAAGCTTGGCGTAATCATGGTCATAGCTGTTTCCTGTGTGAAATTGTTATCCGCTCACAA
TTCCACACAACATACGAGCCGGAAGCATAAAGTGTAAAGCCTGGGGTGCCTAATGAGTGAGCTAACTCAC
ATTAATTGCGTTGCGCTCACTGCCCGCTTTCCAGTCGGGAAACCTGTCGTGCCAGCGGATCCGCATCTCA
ATTAGTCAGCAACCATAGTCCCGCCCCTAACTCCGCCCATCCCGCCCCTAACTCCGCCCAGTTCCGCCCA
TTCTCCGCCCCATGGCTGACTAATTTTTTTTATTTATGCAGAGGCCGAGGCCGCCTCGGCCTCTGAGCTA
TTCCAGAAGTAGTGAGGAGGCTTTTTTGGAGGCCTAGGCTTTTGCAAAAAGCTAACTTGTTTATTGCAGC
TTATAATGGTTACAAATAAAGCAATAGCATCACAAATTTCACAAATAAAGCATTTTTTTCACTGCATTCT
AGTTGTGGTTTGTCCAAACTCATCAATGTATCTTATCATGTCTGGATCCGCTGCATTAATGAATCGGCCA
ACGCGCGGGGAGAGGCGGTTTGCGTATTGGGCGCTCTTCCGCTTCCTCGCTCACTGACTCGCTGCGCTCG
GTCGTTCGGCTGCGGCGAGCGGTATCAGCTCACTCAAAGGCGGTAATACGGTTATCCACAGAATCAGGGG
ATAACGCAGGAAAGAACATGTGAGCAAAAGGCCAGCAAAAGGCCAGGAACCGTAAAAAGGCCGCGTTGCT
GGCGTTTTTCCATAGGCTCCGCCCCCCTGACGAGCATCACAAAAATCGACGCTCAAGTCAGAGGTGGCGA
AACCCGACAGGACTATAAAGATACCAGGCGTTTCCCCCTGGAAGCTCCCTCGTGCGCTCTCCTGTTCCGA
CCCTGCCGCTTACCGGATACCTGTCCGCCTTTCTCCCTTCGGGAAGCGTGGCGCTTTCTCATAGCTCACG
CTGTAGGTATCTCAGTTCGGTGTAGGTCGTTCGCTCCAAGCTGGGCTGTGTGCACGAACCCCCCGTTCAG
CCCGACCGCTGCGCCTTATCCGGTAACTATCGTCTTGAGTCCAACCCGGTAAGACACGACTTATCGCCAC
TGGCAGCAGCCACTGGTAACAGGATTAGCAGAGCGAGGTATGTAGGCGGTGCTACAGAGTTCTTGAAGTG
GTGGCCTAACTACGGCTACACTAGAAGAACAGTATTTGGTATCTGCGCTCTGCTGAAGCCAGTTACCTTC
GGAAAAAGAGTTGGTAGCTCTTGATCCGGCAAACAAACCACCGCTGGTAGCGGTGGTTTTTTTGTTTGCA
AGCAGCAGATTACGCGCAGAAAAAAAGGATCTCAAGAAGATCCTTTGATCTTTTCTACGGGGTCTGACGC
TCAGTGGAACGAAAACTCACGTTAAGGGATTTTGGTCATGAGATTATCAAAAAGGATCTTCACCTAGATC
CTTTTAAATTAAAAATGAAGTTTTAAATCAATCTAAAGTATATATGAGTAAACTTGGTCTGACAGTTACC
AATGCTTAATCAGTGAGGCACCTATCTCAGCGATCTGTCTATTTCGTTCATCCATAGTTGCCTGACTCCC
CGTCGTGTAGATAACTACGATACGGGAGGGCTTACCATCTGGCCCCAGTGCTGCAATGATACCGCGAGAC
CCACGCTCACCGGCTCCAGATTTATCAGCAATAAACCAGCCAGCCGGAAGGGCCGAGCGCAGAAGTGGTC
CTGCAACTTTATCCGCCTCCATCCAGTCTATTAATTGTTGCCGGGAAGCTAGAGTAAGTAGTTCGCCAGT
TAATAGTTTGCGCAACGTTGTTGCCATTGCTACAGGCATCGTGGTGTCACGCTCGTCGTTTGGTATGGCT
TCATTCAGCTCCGGTTCCCAACGATCAAGGCGAGTTACATGATCCCCCATGTTGTGCAAAAAAGCGGTTA
GCTCCTTCGGTCCTCCGATCGTTGTCAGAAGTAAGTTGGCCGCAGTGTTATCACTCATGGTTATGGCAGC
ACTGCATAATTCTCTTACTGTCATGCCATCCGTAAGATGCTTTTCTGTGACTGGTGAGTACTCAACCAAG
TCATTCTGAGAATAGTGTATGCGGCGACCGAGTTGCTCTTGCCCGGCGTCAATACGGGATAATACCGCGC
CACATAGCAGAACTTTAAAAGTGCTCATCATTGGAAAACGTTCTTCGGGGCGAAAACTCTCAAGGATCTT
ACCGCTGTTGAGATCCAGTTCGATGTAACCCACTCGTGCACCCAACTGATCTTCAGCATCTTTTACTTTC
ACCAGCGTTTCTGGGTGAGCAAAAACAGGAAGGCAAAATGCCGCAAAAAAGGGAATAAGGGCGACACGGA
AATGTTGAATACTCATACTCTTCCTTTTTCAATATTATTGAAGCATTTATCAGGGTTATTGTCTCATGAG
CGGATACATATTTGAATGTATTTAGAAAAATAAACAAATAGGGGTTCCGCGCACATTTCCCCGAAAAGTG
CCACCTGGTCGACATTGATTATTGACTAGTTATTAATAGTAATCAATTACGGGGTCATTAGTTCATAGCC
CATATATGGAGTTCCGCGTTACATAACTTACGGTAAATGGCCCGCCTGGCTGACCGCCCAACGACCCCCG
CCCATTGACGTCAATAATGACGTATGTTCCCATAGTAACGCCAATAGGGACTTTCCATTGACGTCAATGG
GTGGAGTATTTACGGTAAACTGCCCACTTGGCAGTACATCAAGTGTATCATATGCCAAGTACGCCCCCTA
TTGACGTCAATGACGGTAAATGGCCCGCCTGGCATTATGCCCAGTACATGACCTTATGGGACTTTCCTAC
TTGGCAGTACATCTACGTATTAGTCATCGCTATTACCATGGTCGAGGTGAGCCCCACGTTCTGCTTCACT
CTCCCCATCTCCCCCCCCTCCCCACCCCCAATTTTGTATTTATTTATTTTTTAATTATTTTGTGCAGCGA
TGGGGGCGGGGGGGGGGGGGGCGCGCGCC
